Addgene plasmid #192095: pDONR221-W279A-long-UBASH3A-Ntag
Purpose: Human W279A long-form UBASH3A in Gateway pDONR221 (for N-terminal tag)
Depositing lab: Patrick Concannon. Depositing organization: University of Florida.
Backbone
  Vector backbone: pDONR221
  Vector type: Mammalian Expression
Growth in bacteria
  Bacterial resistance: Kanamycin, 50 μg/mL
  Growth temperature: 37°C
  Growth strain: DH5alpha
  Copy number: Unknown
Gene/Insert
  Gene/Insert name: UBASH3A
  Species: H. sapiens (human)
  Mutation: W279A
  Entrez Gene: UBASH3A (a.k.a. TULA, CLIP4, STS-2)
  Cloning method: Gateway Cloning
Terms and licenses: Academic/Nonprofit Terms; Industry Terms: Not Available to Industry
How to cite: pDONR221-W279A-long-UBASH3A-Ntag was a gift from Patrick Concannon (Addgene plasmid # 192095 ; http://n2t.net/addgene:192095 ; RRID:Addgene_192095)
