[The description below was written by a language model from this plasmid's Addgene catalogue record and pLannotate feature annotations shown in this document.]
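Description:
pDONR221-W279A-long-UBASH3A-Ntag is a Gateway entry clone of about 4.5 kb, built on the pDONR221 backbone and carrying the long isoform of human UBASH3A (also known as TULA, CLIP4 or STS-2) with a W279A substitution. It is propagated in E. coli from a high-copy ColE1/pUC-type origin and selected with kanamycin through an aph(3')-Ia resistance gene. The catalogue lists the vector type as mammalian expression. However, the annotated features show no eukaryotic promoter or polyadenylation signal, so this plasmid serves as a shuttle for the coding sequence, not as an expression vector itself.

The UBASH3A open reading frame sits between attL1 and attL2, the recombination sites produced when an insert is captured in a pDONR vector. These sites allow directional transfer into any attR-containing destination vector by an LR Clonase reaction. The "Ntag" designation and stated purpose indicate that the insert is configured for destination vectors that supply an N-terminal tag; no tag is annotated in the entry clone. The rrnB T1 and T2 terminators upstream of the cassette insulate the insert from read-through transcription in bacteria. A T7 promoter lies just outside attL2, oriented toward the insert's 3′ end. Short lacZα and lacI fragments are backbone remnants with no evident function.

UBASH3A encodes a regulator that interferes with CBL-mediated down-regulation of receptors such as the T-cell receptor, and it can sequester dynamin through its SH3 domain. The record does not state the functional consequence of W279A, but the clone is presumably meant for making tagged mutant constructs for comparison with wild-type protein.
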