Features (pLannotate 1.2.2; 10 found; start..end, strand, type, name):
    130..157     -  terminator     rrnB T2 terminator: transcription terminator T2 from the E. coli rrnB gene
    289..332     +  terminator     rrnB T1 terminator: Escherichia coli rrnB; transcription terminator T1 from the E. coli rrnB gene
    379..415     -  CDS            lacZα (fragment): LacZα fragment of β-galactosidase; lacZ fragment
    431..530     +  protein_bind   attL1: mutant version of attL; recombination site for the Gateway® LR reaction LR Clonase™
    533..2515    +  CDS            UBASH3A: UBS3A_HUMAN - Also known as STS2. Experimental evidence at protein level: Swiss-Prot protein existence level 1. Interferes with CBL-mediated down-regulation and degradation of receptor-type tyrosine kinases. Promotes accumulation of activated target receptors, such as T-cell receptors, EGFR and PDGFRB, on the cell surface. Exhibits negligigle protein tyrosine phosphatase activity at neutral pH. May act as a dominant-negative regulator of UBASH3B- dependent dephosphorylation. May inhibit dynamin-dependent endocytic pathways by functionally sequestering dynamin via its SH3 domain. From Homo sapi
   2520..2619    -  protein_bind   attL2: mutant version of attL; recombination site for the Gateway® LR reaction LR Clonase™
   2637..2655    -  promoter       T7 promoter: promoter for bacteriophage T7 RNA polymerase
   2789..3598    +  CDS            KanR: aminoglycoside phosphotransferase; aph(3')-Ia; confers resistance to kanamycin in bacteria or G418 (Geneticin®) in eukaryotes
   3745..4333    +  rep_origin     ori: high-copy-number ColE1/pMB1/pBR322/pUC origin of replication
   4516..75      +  CDS            lacI (fragment) (across the origin): lac repressor; lacI; The lac repressor binds to the lac operator to inhibit transcription in E. coli. This inhibition can be relieved by adding lactose or isopropyl-β-D-thiogalactopyranoside (IPTG).
>Addgene plasmid #192095 | pDONR221-W279A-long-UBASH3A-Ntag | addgene full sequence | sequence record 378784 | Addgene NGS Result
GCCTCTCCCCGCGCGTTGGCCGATTCATTAATGCAGCTGGCACGACAGGTTTCCCGACTGGAAAGCGGGC
AGTGAGCGCAACGCAATTAATACGCGTACCGCTAGCCAGGAAGAGTTTGTAGAAACGCAAAAAGGCCATC
CGTCAGGATGGCCTTCTGCTTAGTTTGATGCCTGGCAGTTTATGGCGGGCGTCCTGCCCGCCACCCTCCG
GGCCGTTGCTTCACAACGTTCAAATCCGCTCCCGGCGGATTTGTCCTACTCAGGAGAGCGTTCACCGACA
AACAACAGATAAAACGAAAGGCCCAGTCTTCCGACTGAGCCTTTCGTTTTATTTGATGCCTGGCAGTTCC
CTACTCTCGCGTTAACGCTAGCATGGATGTTTTCCCAGTCACGACGTTGTAAAACGACGGCCAGTCTTAA
GCTCGGGCCCCAAATAATGATTTTATTTTGACTGATAGTGACCTGTTCGTTGCAACAAATTGATGAGCAA
TGCTTTTTTATAATGCCAACTTTGTACAAAAAAGCAGGCTTCATGGCAGCGGGGGAGACGCAGCTCTACG
CCAAGGTCTCCAACAAGCTCAAGAGCCGCAGCAGCCCCTCGCTCCTGGAGCCCCTCCTGGCCATGGGCTT
CCCGGTGCACACCGCGCTGAAAGCGTTGGCAGCCACGGGGAGGAAGACGGCGGAGGAGGCCTTGGCCTGG
CTGCATGATCATTGCAATGACCCTTCCCTAGACGACCCCATCCCCCAGGAGTATGCCCTTTTCCTCTGTC
CAACGGGGCCCCTGCTGGAAAAACTTCAAGAGTTCTGGAGAGAGAGCAAGCGCCAGTGTGCAAAGAACAG
AGCTCATGAGGTCTTCCCACACGTGACACTCTGTGACTTCTTCACGTGTGAAGACCAGAAGGTGGAATGC
CTGTACGAGGCGCTGAAGAGAGCTGGAGACAGGCTCCTGGGCTCCTTCCCCACGGCCGTGCCTCTGGCTC
TCCACTCCTCCATCAGCTACCTCGGCTTCTTCGTCAGTGGCAGCCCCGCAGACGTCATCCGGGAATTCGC
CATGACCTTCGCCACGGAAGCATCTCTCTTAGCAGGCACTTCCGTTTCCCGCTTCTGGATTTTCAGCCAG
GTGCCTGGACATGGCCCTAACCTGAGGCTGAGCAATTTAACTAGAGCCTCCTTCGTGAGCCACTACATCC
TTCAAAAATACTGCTCCGTGAAGCCTTGCACCAAACAGCTGCATCTGACCTTGGCCCACAAGTTCTACCC
CCACCACCAGAGGACGCTGGAGCAGCTGGCCAGAGCCATCCCCCTGGGCCACAGCTGCCAGTGGACCGCA
GCACTCTACTCCCGAGACATGCGCTTTGTGCACTACCAGACCCTGAGAGCCCTATTCCAGTACAAACCCC
AGAACGTGGATGAGCTGACGCTAAGTCCTGGTGACTACATCTTTGTGGACCCCACGCAGCAGGACGAAGC
CAGCGAGGGCGCGGTGATTGGGATCTCACAGCGGACGGGCTGCCGGGGCTTCCTGCCGGAAAACTACACG
GATCGAGCCAGTGAGTCTGACACGTGGGTGAAGCACAGGATGTACACCTTCAGTCTAGCCACAGACCTGA
ACTCCAGAAAGGATGGTGAAGCCAGCAGCAGATGCAGCGGGGAATTTCTTCCACAAACGGCAAGGAGTCT
TAGCAGCTTACAGGCCTTGCAGGCTACCGTTGCAAGGAAGAGTGTGCTGGTGGTTCGCCACGGGGAGAGA
GTGGATCAGATCTTCGGGAAGGCATGGCTGCAGCAATGCTCCACTCCTGATGGGAAATACTACAGGCCAG
ACCTGAATTTCCCCTGCAGTCTGCCCAGGCGGAGTCGTGGGATCAAAGACTTTGAAAACGATCCCCCATT
ATCATCGTGTGGCATTTTCCAGTCCAGAATTGCAGGGGACGCGCTACTGGACAGTGGTATCAGAATCAGC
TCTGTGTTTGCCTCCCCAGCCCTCCGCTGTGTGCAGACGGCCAAACTCATCCTGGAAGAACTCAAACTGG
AGAAAAAAATCAAGATACGAGTGGAACCTGGAATCTTTGAATGGACAAAATGGGAAGCTGGCAAAACCAC
CCCAACCCTCATGAGCCTGGAAGAGCTGAAAGAGGCAAATTTCAACATTGACACTGATTACAGGCCCGCG
TTTCCCCTGTCCGCCCTCATGCCGGCCGAGAGCTACCAGGAGTACATGGACAGGTGCACGGCGAGCATGG
TGCAAATCGTCAACACCTGCCCGCAGGACACGGGTGTCATCCTAATTGTGAGTCACGGCTCCACTCTGGA
CTCCTGCACGCGGCCACTGCTCGGGCTGCCGCCCCGGGAATGTGGGGATTTTGCCCAACTCGTGAGAAAG
ATCCCTTCCCTGGGCATGTGCTTCTGTGAAGAAAATAAAGAGGAAGGAAAATGGGAGTTGGTGAACCCAC
CGGTGAAGACCCTGACCCACGGGGCGAACGCAGCATTTAACTGGAGGAACTGGATCTCAGGCAACTGAAA
CCCAGCTTTCTTGTACAAAGTTGGCATTATAAGAAAGCATTGCTTATCAATTTGTTGCAACGAACAGGTC
ACTATCAGTCAAAATAAAATCATTATTTGCCATCCAGCTGATATCCCCTATAGTGAGTCGTATTACATGG
TCATAGCTGTTTCCTGGCAGCTCTGGCCCGTGTCTCAAAATCTCTGATGTTACATTGCACAAGATAAAAA
TATATCATCATGAACAATAAAACTGTCTGCTTACATAAACAGTAATACAAGGGGTGTTATGAGCCATATT
CAACGGGAAACGTCGAGGCCGCGATTAAATTCCAACATGGATGCTGATTTATATGGGTATAAATGGGCTC
GCGATAATGTCGGGCAATCAGGTGCGACAATCTATCGCTTGTATGGGAAGCCCGATGCGCCAGAGTTGTT
TCTGAAACATGGCAAAGGTAGCGTTGCCAATGATGTTACAGATGAGATGGTCAGACTAAACTGGCTGACG
GAATTTATGCCTCTTCCGACCATCAAGCATTTTATCCGTACTCCTGATGATGCATGGTTACTCACCACTG
CGATCCCCGGAAAAACAGCATTCCAGGTATTAGAAGAATATCCTGATTCAGGTGAAAATATTGTTGATGC
GCTGGCAGTGTTCCTGCGCCGGTTGCATTCGATTCCTGTTTGTAATTGTCCTTTTAACAGCGATCGCGTA
TTTCGTCTCGCTCAGGCGCAATCACGAATGAATAACGGTTTGGTTGATGCGAGTGATTTTGATGACGAGC
GTAATGGCTGGCCTGTTGAACAAGTCTGGAAAGAAATGCATAAACTTTTGCCATTCTCACCGGATTCAGT
CGTCACTCATGGTGATTTCTCACTTGATAACCTTATTTTTGACGAGGGGAAATTAATAGGTTGTATTGAT
GTTGGACGAGTCGGAATCGCAGACCGATACCAGGATCTTGCCATCCTATGGAACTGCCTCGGTGAGTTTT
CTCCTTCATTACAGAAACGGCTTTTTCAAAAATATGGTATTGATAATCCTGATATGAATAAATTGCAGTT
TCATTTGATGCTCGATGAGTTTTTCTAATCAGAATTGGTTAATTGGTTGTAACACTGGCAGAGCATTACG
CTGACTTGACGGGACGGCGCAAGCTCATGACCAAAATCCCTTAACGTGAGTTACGCGTCGTTCCACTGAG
CGTCAGACCCCGTAGAAAAGATCAAAGGATCTTCTTGAGATCCTTTTTTTCTGCGCGTAATCTGCTGCTT
GCAAACAAAAAAACCACCGCTACCAGCGGTGGTTTGTTTGCCGGATCAAGAGCTACCAACTCTTTTTCCG
AAGGTAACTGGCTTCAGCAGAGCGCAGATACCAAATACTGTTCTTCTAGTGTAGCCGTAGTTAGGCCACC
ACTTCAAGAACTCTGTAGCACCGCCTACATACCTCGCTCTGCTAATCCTGTTACCAGTGGCTGCTGCCAG
TGGCGATAAGTCGTGTCTTACCGGGTTGGACTCAAGACGATAGTTACCGGATAAGGCGCAGCGGTCGGGC
TGAACGGGGGGTTCGTGCACACAGCCCAGCTTGGAGCGAACGACCTACACCGAACTGAGATACCTACAGC
GTGAGCTATGAGAAAGCGCCACGCTTCCCGAAGGGAGAAAGGCGGACAGGTATCCGGTAAGCGGCAGGGT
CGGAACAGGAGAGCGCACGAGGGAGCTTCCAGGGGGAAACGCCTGGTATCTTTATAGTCCTGTCGGGTTT
CGCCACCTCTGACTTGAGCGTCGATTTTTGTGATGCTCGTCAGGGGGGCGGAGCCTATGGAAAAACGCCA
GCAACGCGGCCTTTTTACGGTTCCTGGCCTTTTGCTGGCCTTTTGCTCACATGTTCTTTCCTGCGTTATC
CCCTGATTCTGTGGATAACCGTATTACCGCCTTTGAGTGAGCTGATACCGCTCGCCGCAGCCGAACGACC
GAGCGCAGCGAGTCAGTGAGCGAGGAAGCGGAAGAGCGCCCAATACGCAAACC
